Addgene plasmid #235812: pME_Cp_0_2_004_rrn16_prom_short_Cr
Purpose: rrn16 promoter short Chlamydomonas reinhardtii
Depositing lab: Tobias Erb. Depositing organization: Max Planck Institute for Terrestrial Microbiology. Publication: A modular high-throughput approach for advancing synthetic biology in the chloroplast of Chlamydomonas. Inckemann RM, Chotel T, Burgis M, Brinkmann CK, Andreas L, Baumann J, Sharma P, Klose M, Barrett J, Ries F, Paczia N, Glatter T, Mackinder LCM, Willmund F, Erb TJ. Nat Plants. 2025 Nov;11(11):2332-2349. doi: 10.1038/s41477-025-02126-2. Epub 2025 Nov 3. PubMed 41184475.
Backbone
  Vector backbone: pME_Cp_UAV_GFP
  Backbone size w/o insert (bp): 2101
  Vector type: Synthetic Biology
Growth in bacteria
  Bacterial resistance: Chloramphenicol, 25 μg/mL
  Growth temperature: 37°C
  Growth strain: DH5alpha
  Copy number: High Copy
Gene/Insert
  Gene/Insert name: rrn16 promoter short
  Species: Chlamydomonas reinhardtii
  Insert size (bp): 54
  Mutation: none
  Cloning method: Restriction Enzyme; 5′ cloning site BsaI (destroyed during cloning); 3′ cloning site BsaI (destroyed during cloning)
  Sequencing primers: 5′ CGTATCACGAGGCAGAATTTC; 3′ CCTGCATAACGCGAAGTAATC
Terms and licenses: Academic/Nonprofit Terms; Industry Terms: Not Available to Industry
Depositor comments: Please visit https://doi.org/10.1101/2024.05.08.593163 for bioRxiv preprint.
How to cite: pME_Cp_0_2_004_rrn16_prom_short_Cr was a gift from Tobias Erb (Addgene plasmid # 235812 ; http://n2t.net/addgene:235812 ; RRID:Addgene_235812)
