[The description below was written by a language model from this plasmid's Addgene catalogue record and pLannotate feature annotations shown in this document.]
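Description:
pME_Cp_0_2_004_rrn16_prom_short_Cr is a small synthetic-biology part plasmid (2,155 nt in the sequenced record) that stores a short version of the rrn16 promoter from Chlamydomonas reinhardtii. It belongs to a modular cloning collection built for engineering the Chlamydomonas chloroplast. The 54 bp promoter fragment was placed into the roughly 2.1 kb pME_Cp_UAV_GFP acceptor backbone using BsaI sites at both ends, and both sites were destroyed in the process. This is typical of Type IIS (Golden Gate-style) assembly. The backbone name suggests that the insert replaced a GFP dropout cassette, although the record does not say so explicitly. No mutations are recorded for the insert.

The plasmid is maintained in E. coli through a high-copy ColE1/pUC-type origin. Selection is by chloramphenicol, with the cat (chloramphenicol acetyltransferase) gene expressed from its own promoter and followed by the lambda t0 terminator. The automated annotation does not label the promoter part itself. It does show BioBrick prefix and suffix sequences separated by a short gap that would accommodate the 54 bp insert. This region is bracketed by a his operon terminator and a putative bacterial terminator, which serve to insulate the cloning site from read-through transcription. No chloroplast selection marker, homology arms, coding sequence or reporter are annotated, so the plasmid is a storage and donor vector rather than a transformation construct in its own right. Its evident use is to supply a compact plastid ribosomal RNA gene promoter for assembly with other parts into chloroplast expression cassettes. The record does not state which further assembly steps or enzymes are used to release the part.
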