Features (pLannotate 1.2.2; 8 found; start..end, strand, type, name):
    197..785     +  rep_origin     ori: high-copy-number ColE1/pMB1/pBR322/pUC origin of replication
    980..1037    -  terminator     his operon terminator: This putative transcriptin terminator from the E. coli his operon has a 2-bp deletion introduced during synthesis. Its efficiency has not been determined.
   1038..1057    -  misc_feature   BioBrick suffix: universal suffix for all parts
   1144..1165    -  misc_feature   BioBrick prefix: BioBrick prefix for parts that do not start with "ATG"
   1168..1211    +  terminator     bacterial terminator: putative bacterial transcription terminator
   1297..1394    +  promoter       cat promoter: promoter of the E. coli cat gene encoding chloramphenicol acetyltransferase
   1395..2051    +  CDS            cat: CAT_ECOLX - Experimental evidence at protein level: Swiss-Prot protein existence level 1. This enzyme is an effector of chloramphenicol resistance in bacteria. From Escherichia coli. This protein is used as a marker in many commonly used cloning vectors, such as pACYC184.
   2075..14      +  terminator     lambda t0 terminator (across the origin): transcription terminator from phage lambda
>Addgene plasmid #235812 | pME_Cp_0_2_004_rrn16_prom_short_Cr | addgene full sequence | sequence record 471437 | Addgene NGS Result
TTATTGGTGAGAATCCAAGCCTCGAGCTGTCAGACCAAGTTTACTCATATATACTTTAGATTGATTTAAA
ACTTCATTTTTAATTTAAAAGGATCTAGGTGAAGATCCTTTTTGATAATCTCATGACCAAAATCCCTTAA
CGTGAGTTTTCGTTCCACTGAGCGTCAGACCCCGTAGAAAAGATCAAAGGATCTTCTTGAGATCCTTTTT
TTCTGCGCGTAATCTGCTGCTTGCAAACAAAAAAACCACCGCTACCAGCGGTGGTTTGTTTGCCGGATCA
AGAGCTACCAACTCTTTTTCCGAAGGTAACTGGCTTCAGCAGAGCGCAGATACCAAATACTGTTCTTCTA
GTGTAGCCGTAGTTAGGCCACCACTTCAAGAACTCTGTAGCACCGCCTACATACCTCGCTCTGCTAATCC
TGTTACCAGTGGCTGCTGCCAGTGGCGATAAGTCGTGTCTTACCGGGTTGGACTCAAGACGATAGTTACC
GGATAAGGCGCAGCGGTCGGGCTGAACGGGGGGTTCGTGCACACAGCCCAGCTTGGAGCGAACGACCTAC
ACCGAACTGAGATACCTACAGCGTGAGCTATGAGAAAGCGCCACGCTTCCCGAAGGGAGAAAGGCGGACA
GGTATCCGGTAAGCGGCAGGGTCGGAACAGGAGAGCGCACGAGGGAGCTTCCAGGGGGAAACGCCTGGTA
TCTTTATAGTCCTGTCGGGTTTCGCCACCTCTGACTTGAGCGTCGATTTTTGTGATGCTCGTCAGGGGGG
CGGAGCCTGTGGAAAAACGCCAGCAACGCGGCCTTTTTACGGTTCCTGGCCTTTTGCTGGCCTTTTGCTC
ACATGTTCTTTCCTGCGTTATCCCCTGATTCTGTGGATAACCGTATTACCGCCTTTGAGTGAGCTGATAC
CGCTCGCCGCAGCCGAACGACCGAGCGCAGCGAGTCAGTGAGCGAGGAAGCCTGCATAACGCGAAGTAAT
CTTTTCGGTTTTAAAGAAAAAGGGCAGGGTGGTGACACCTTGCCCTTTTTTGCCGGACTGCAGCGGCCGC
TACTAGTCGCGATGAGTGGTCTCAAGTAGTTTTTAATTTAACTTTTTTATTTTTTTTTGTCAAATTTTTA
TTTTCTCCCGAGACCACTCATCGCTCTAGAAGCGGCCGCGAATTCCAGAAATCATCCTTAGCGAAAGCTA
AGGATTTTTTTTATCTGAAATTCTGCCTCGTGATACGCCTATTTTTATAGGTTAATGTCATGATAATAAT
GGTTTCTTAGACGTCAGGTGGCACTCGAGTTGATCGGGCACGTAAGAGGTTCCAACTTTCACCATAATGA
AATAAGATCACTACCGGGCGTATTTTTTGAGTTATCGAGATTTTCAGGAGCTAAGGAAGCTAAAATGGAG
AAAAAAATCACTGGATATACCACCGTTGATATATCCCAATGGCATCGTAAAGAACATTTTGAGGCATTTC
AGTCAGTTGCTCAATGTACCTATAACCAGACCGTTCAGCTGGATATTACGGCCTTTTTAAAGACCGTAAA
GAAAAATAAGCACAAGTTTTATCCGGCCTTTATTCACATTCTTGCCCGCCTGATGAATGCTCATCCGGAA
TTTCGTATGGCAATGAAAGACGGTGAGCTGGTGATATGGGATAGTGTTCACCCTTGTTACACCGTTTTCC
ATGAGCAAACTGAAACGTTTTCATCACTCTGGAGTGAATACCACGACGATTTCCGGCAGTTTCTACACAT
ATATTCGCAAGATGTGGCGTGTTACGGTGAAAACCTGGCCTATTTCCCTAAAGGGTTTATTGAGAATATG
TTTTTCGTATCAGCCAATCCCTGGGTGAGTTTCACCAGTTTTGATTTAAACGTGGCCAATATGGACAACT
TCTTCGCCCCCGTTTTCACCATGGGCAAATATTATACGCAAGGCGACAAGGTGCTGATGCCGCTGGCGAT
TCAGGTTCATCATGCCGTTTGTGATGGCTTCCATGTCGGCAGAATGCTTAATGAATTACAACAGTACTGC
GACGAGTGGCAGGGCGGGGCGTAATTTGATATCGAGCTCGCTTGGACTCCTGTTGATAGATCCAGTAATG
ACCTCAGAACTCCATCTGGATTTGTTCAGAACGCTCGGTTGCCGCCGGGCGTTTT
